>Addgene plasmid #237060 | LgBiT-NRAS (Q61R) BiBiT-Ready Vector | addgene full sequence | sequence record 476610 | Addgene NGS Result
AAGACGCGTGACGTCGGCAGTGAAAAAAATGCTTTATTTGTGAAATTTGTGATGCTATTGCTTTATTTGT
AACCATTATAAGCTGCAATAAACAAGTTAACAACAACAATTGCATTCATTTTATGTTTCAGGTTCAGGGG
GAGGTGTGGGAGGTTTTTTAAAGCAAGTAAAACCTCTACAAATGTGGTATGGCTGATTATGATCCGCGGC
CGCAATACGTCGACGTTATCAGCTGACTTCGTACGAGAGCCTAGGTGTTTCCCCAAGGGGTTATGCTAGT
TATTGCTCAGCGGTGGCAGCAGCCAACTCAGCTTCCTTTCGGGCTTTGTTAGCAGCCGGATCAGCTTGCA
TGCCTGCAGGTCGACTCTAGAGGATCCCCGGGTACCGAGCCCGAATTCGTTTAAACTTACATCACCACAC
ATGGCAATCCCATACAACCCTGAGTCCCATCATCACTGCTGTTGAGTTTTTTCATTCGGTACTGGCGTAT
TTCTCTTACCAGTGTGTAAAAAGCATCTTCAACACCCTGTCTGGTCTTGGCTGAGGTTTCAATGAATGGA
ATCCCGTAACTCTTGGCCAGTTCGTGGGCTTGTTTTGTATCAACTGTCCTTGTTGGCAAATCACACTTGT
TTCCCACTAGCACCATAGGTACATCATCCGAGTCTTTTACTCGCTTAATCTGCTCCCTGTAGAGGTTAAT
ATCCGCAAATGACTTGCTATTATTGATGGCAAATACACAGAGGAAGCCTTCGCCTGTCCTCATGTATTGG
TCTCTCATGGCACTGTACTCTTCTCTTCCAGCTGTATCCAGTATGTCCAACAAACAGGTTTCACCATCTA
TAACCACTTGTTTTCTGTAAGAATCCTCTATGGTGGGATCATATTCATCTACAAAGTGGTTCTGGATTAG
CTGGATTGTCAGTGCGCTTTTCCCAACACCACCTGCTCCAACCACCACCAGTTTGTACTCAGTCATGGCG
ATCGCACCGCTCGAGCCTCCACCTCCGCTCCCGCCACCACCGGAGCTCCCACTGTTGATGGTTACTCGGA
ACAGCATGGAGCCGTCGGGGGTGATCAGGCGCTCGTCGATAATTTTGTTGCCGTTCCACAGGGTCCCTGT
TACAGTGATCTTTTTGCCGTCGAACACGGCGATGCCTTCATACGGCCGTCCGAAATAGTTCAGCATGTTC
GGCGTAACCCCGTCGATTACCAGTGTGCCATAGGGCAGGATCACCTTAAAGTGATGATCATCCACAGGGT
ACACCACCTTAAACACCTCTTCGATCTGGGCCATTTGGTCGGCGCTCAGACCTTCATACGGGATGATGAC
ATGGATGTCGATCTTCAGGGCATTTTCACCGCTCCGGACAATCCTTTGGATCGGAGTTACGGACACGGCG
AGATTCTGCAGCAAACTGGACACACCTCCCTGTTCAAGGACTTGGTCCAGGTTGTAGGCGGCTGTCTGTT
CCCAGTCCCCAACGAAATCTTCGAGTGTGAAGACCATGGTGAGCGCTAGCTGCAAAAAGAACAAGTAGCT
TGTATTCTATAGTGTCACCTAAATGGGCGATCTGACGGTTCACTAAACCAGCTCTGCTTATATAGGCCTC
CCTGGCGCGCCACTAGTTATTAATAGTAATCAATTACGGGGTCATTAGTTCATAGCCCATATATGGAGTT
CCGCGTTACATAACTTACGGTAAATGGCCCGCCTGGCTGACCGCCCAACGACCCCCGCCCATTGACGTCA
ATAATGACGTATGTTCCCATAGTAACGCCAATAGGGACTTTCCATTGACGTCAATGGGTGGAGTATTTAC
GGTAAACTGCCCACTTGGCAGTACATCAAGTGTATCATATGCCAAGTCCGCCCCCTATTGACGTCAATGA
CGGTAAATGGCCCGCCTGGCATTATGCCCAGTACATGACCTTACGGGACTTTCCTACTTGGCAGTACATC
TACGTATTAGTCATCGCTATTACCATGGTGATGCGGTTTTGGCAGTACACCAATGGGCGTGGATAGCGGT
TTGACTCACGGGGATTTCCAAGTCTCCACCCCATTGACGTCAATGGGAGTTTGTTTTGGCACCAAAATCA
ACGGGACTTTCCAAAATGTCGTAATAACCCCGCCCCGTTGACGCAAATGGGCGGTAGGCGTGTACGGTGG
GAGGTCAAATCGAATTCTAATACTGTTGACAATTAATCATCGGCATAGTATATCGGCATAGTATAATACG
ACAAGGTGAGGAACTAAACCCAGGAGGCAGATCATGATTGAACAAGATGGATTGCACGCAGGTTCTCCGG
CCGCTTGGGTGGAGAGGCTATTCGGCTATGACTGGGCACAACAGACAATCGGCTGCTCTGATGCCGCCGT
GTTCCGGCTGTCAGCGCAGGGGCGCCCGGTTCTTTTTGTCAAGACCGACCTGTCCGGTGCCCTGAATGAA
CTGCAGGACGAGGCAGCGCGGCTATCGTGGCTGGCCACGACGGGCGTTCCTTGCGCAGCTGTGCTCGACG
TTGTCACTGAAGCGGGAAGGGACTGGCTGCTATTGGGCGAAGTGCCGGGGCAGGATCTCCTGTCATCTCA
CCTTGCTCCTGCCGAGAAAGTATCCATCATGGCTGATGCAATGCGGCGGCTGCATACGCTTGATCCGGCT
ACCTGCCCATTCGACCACCAAGCGAAACATCGCATCGAGCGAGCACGTACTCGGATGGAAGCCGGTCTTG
TCGATCAGGATGATCTGGACGAAGAGCATCAGGGGCTCGCGCCAGCCGAACTGTTCGCCAGGCTCAAGGC
GCGCATGCCCGACGGCGAGGATCTCGTCGTGACCCATGGCGATGCCTGCTTGCCGAATATCATGGTGGAA
AATGGCCGCTTTTCTGGATTCATCGACTGTGGCCGGCTGGGTGTGGCGGACCGCTATCAGGACATAGCGT
TGGCTACCCGTGATATTGCTGAAGAGCTTGGCGGCGAATGGGCTGACCGCTTCCTCGTGCTTTACGGTAT
CGCCGCTCCCGATTCGCAGCGCATCGCCTTCTATCGCCTTCTTGACGAGTTCTTCTGATTCGAAATGACC
GACCAAGCGACGCCCAACCGGTATCAGCTCACTCAAAGGCGGTAATACGGTTATCCACAGAATCAGGGGA
TAACGCAGGAAAGAACATGTGAGCAAAAGGCCAGCAAAAGGCCAGGAACCGTAAAAAGGCCGCGTTGCTG
GCGTTTTTCCATAGGCTCCGCCCCCCTGACGAGCATCACAAAAATCGACGCTCAAGTCAGAGGTGGCGAA
ACCCGACAGGACTATAAAGATACCAGGCGTTTCCCCCTGGAAGCTCCCTCGTGCGCTCTCCTGTTCCGAC
CCTGCCGCTTACCGGATACCTGTCCGCCTTTCTCCCTTCGGGAAGCGTGGCGCTTTCTCATAGCTCACGC
TGTAGGTATCTCAGTTCGGTGTAGGTCGTTCGCTCCAAGCTGGGCTGTGTGCACGAACCCCCCGTTCAGC
CCGACCGCTGCGCCTTATCCGGTAACTATCGTCTTGAGTCCAACCCGGTAAGACACGACTTATCGCCACT
GGCAGCAGCCACTGGTAACAGGATTAGCAGAGCGAGGTATGTAGGCGGTGCTACAGAGTTCTTGAAGTGG
TGGCCTAACTACGGCTACACTAGAAGGACAGTATTTGGTATCTGCGCTCTGCTGAAGCCAGTTACCTTCG
GAAAAAGAGTTGGTAGCTCTTGATCCGGCAAACAAACCACCGCTGGTAGCGGTGGTTTTTTTGTTTGCAA
GCAGCAGATTACGCGCAGAAAAAAAGGATTTCAAGAAGATCCTTTGATCTTTTCTACGGGGTCTGACGCT
CAGTGGAACGAAAACTCACGTTAAGGGATTTTGGTCATGAGATTATCAAAAAGGATCTTCACCTAGATCC
TTTTATAGTCCGGAATCGTCACACAAAAAACCAACACACAGATGTAATGAAAATAAAGATATTTTATTGC
GGCCATCGTGATGGCTAGAGTCTAAACTCGACCTACCTCCTTAGCGCGCGGTCGTGTACTGGGCCGGCGG
TTGCCGCTGTCGGCCAGCACCTCGACGCAGCCGTCGGTCCATACGGCTGCGCTCCGGCGAGCGATTTGTG
TGCGACCGACGGTGCCGGCCCCGCTGCGGACGATGGCATCGCAGCGGCCTTGAGCCCAGGCAGCATCGTC
GAAGTTGCCGTCCACGAGGCTCTGGTAGAGCTGATCCAGGCCGATGCGCAGCATGTAGGCTCGCAGACGA
GGGCTGCCGGCCAGCTCGGGATGCCGGCGCTCGAAGTAGCGAGTCTGCTGCTCCATGCAAGCCAGCCAGG
GCCGCCAGAAGAAGATGTTGGCCACCTCGTACTGACTGTCCCCGAACATAGCTTCGGACCAGTCGATTAC
GGCGGTGATGCGGCCGTTGTCGGTCAGGACGTTGTTGCTGCCGAAGTCGGCATGGACGAGGTGGCGCACC
TCGGGACAGTCTTCGGCCCACAGCATCAGTTCGTCCAGGGCTTGAGCTACGCTGGCGGACACGGTGTCGT
CCATCACGGTCTGCCAGTGGTAGACATGGGGATCAGCAATGGCGCAAATGAAATCCCGCCAGGTTGTGTA
CTGGCCGATGCCTTGGGGCCCGAATGGGCCGAAGCCGCTGGTTTGACTGAGGTCGGCGGCGGCAATAGCA
TCCATAGCTTCGGCGACAGGCTGTAACACAGCAGGCAGCTCTGTTTCGGGGAGGTCTTGGAGAGTAACGC
CTTGGGCGCGTCTACTGATGCAGTATGTCAGGCTCTCGCTGAACTCGCCGATGTCCAACACTTCGGGGAT
GGGTAGTGCAGCGCTGGCGAAGTGGCGGTACACGTAGCGGTCTTTGTAGAAGCCATCAGCGCAGCTATTC
ACCCGCAGTACATAGCCGCGTCCGCCGACATCGAAGCTGAAGGCTCGGCTCTCTTCGCCCTCCGACAACT
GCATCAGGTCGCTCACACTGTCGAACTTCTCGATGAGAAATTTTTCAACGCTGGTAGCGGTGAGTTCGGG
CTTCTTCATGGTGGCGCTAGTGTCAGAAGAATCGAGCTTTTTGCAAAAGCCTAGGCCTCCAAAAAAGCCT
CCTCACTACTTCTGGAATAGCTCAGAGGCCGAGGCGGCCTCGGCCTCTGCATAAATAAAAAAAATTAGTC
AGCCATGGGGCGGAGAATGGGCGGAACTGGGCGGAGTTAGGGGCGGGATGGGCGGAGTTAGGGGCGGGAC
TATGGTTGCTGACTAATTGAGATGCATGCTTTGCATACTTCTGCCTGCTGGGGAGCCTGGGGACTTTCCA
CACCTGGTTGCTGACTAATTGAGATGCATGCTTTGCATACTTCTGCCTGCTGGGGAGCCTGGGGACTTTC
CACACCCTAACTGACACACATTCCACAGCTGGTTCTTTCCGCCTCAGAAGGTACCTAACCAAGTTCCTCT
TTCAGAGGTTATTTCAGGCCATGGTGCTGCGC
Features (pLannotate 1.2.2; 17 found; start..end, strand, type, name):
     17..98      -  polyA_signal   SV40 poly(A) signal: SV40 polyadenylation signal
    121..204     -  CDS            large T antigen (fragment): large T antigen from SV40 (simian virus 40)
    261..279     -  terminator     T7 terminator (fragment): transcription terminator for bacteriophage T7 RNA polymerase
    287..336     -  CDS            SET1 (fragment): solubility-enhancement tag derived from T7 phage gene 10B
    343..398     -  misc_feature   MCS: pUC18/19 multiple cloning site
    410..976     -  CDS            NRAS: RASN_HUMAN - Also known as HRAS1. Experimental evidence at protein level: Swiss-Prot protein existence level 1. Ras proteins bind GDP/GTP and possess intrinsic GTPase activity. From Homo sapiens (Human).
   1034..1507    -  CDS            Nluc (fragment): NanoLuc® luciferase human codon-optimized
   1546..1564    -  promoter       SP6 promoter: promoter for bacteriophage SP6 RNA polymerase
   1590..1612    -  promoter       minimal CMV promoter (fragment): human cytomegalovirus (CMV) immediate early promoter
   1622..1987    +  enhancer       CMV enhancer: human cytomegalovirus immediate early enhancer
   1989..2176    +  promoter       CMV promoter (fragment): human cytomegalovirus (CMV) immediate early promoter
   2195..2242    +  promoter       EM7 promoter: synthetic bacterial promoter&nbsp
   2274..3065    +  CDS            neo: KKA2_KLEPN - Also known as kan, nptII. Experimental evidence at protein level: Swiss-Prot protein existence level 1. Resistance to kanamycin, neomycin, paromomycin, ribostamycin, butirosin and gentamicin B. From Klebsiella pneumoniae.
   3226..3814    -  rep_origin     ori: high-copy-number ColE1/pMB1/pBR322/pUC origin of replication
   3940..3988    -  polyA_signal   poly(A) signal: synthetic polyadenylation signal
   4027..5049    -  CDS            hph: KHYB_ECOLX - Experimental evidence at protein level: Swiss-Prot protein existence level 1. The aminoglycoside phosphotransferases achieve inactivation of their antibiotic substrates by phosphorylation. Only phosphorylates hygromycin and closely related compounds such as demethyl analogs and destomycin. From Escherichia coli.
   5080..5437    -  promoter       SV40 promoter: SV40 enhancer and early promoter
