[The description below was written by a language model from this plasmid's Addgene catalogue record and pLannotate feature annotations shown in this document.]
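Description:
LgBiT-NRAS (Q61R) BiBiT-Ready Vector is a 5.5 kb mammalian expression plasmid built on the pFN217K LgBiT CMV-Hyg Flexi Vector backbone. It expresses human NRAS carrying the Q61R substitution, a well-known GTPase-impairing oncogenic change, fused at its N terminus to LgBiT. LgBiT is the large subunit of the split NanoLuc (NanoBiT) luciferase, which is why the automated annotation labels this region as an Nluc fragment lying directly upstream of the NRAS coding sequence.

The catalogue gives CMV as the promoter. The feature table is more complicated here. It shows a minimal CMV promoter fragment and an SP6 promoter on the same strand as the fusion ORF. Next to them, a CMV enhancer and a longer CMV promoter fragment are annotated on the opposite strand, pointing toward an EM7 promoter and the neo (nptII) gene. This looks like a divergent arrangement around a shared enhancer, but the record does not explain it. Downstream of NRAS are a short multiple cloning site remnant, small SET1 and T7 terminator fragments, and an SV40 poly(A) signal that terminates the transcript.

In bacteria the plasmid replicates from a high-copy ColE1/pUC origin and is selected with kanamycin through EM7-driven nptII. For stable selection in mammalian cells, a separate cassette places the hygromycin phosphotransferase gene (hph) under the SV40 enhancer/early promoter, followed by a synthetic poly(A) signal.

The stated purpose is limited to expressing the LgBiT-NRAS(Q61R) fusion in mammalian cells. Fusions of this type are generally used in luminescent complementation assays, where the LgBiT fusion is paired with a partner carrying the small complementary peptide to report on protein interactions or target engagement. The record does not describe the specific "BiBiT" assay format.
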