Addgene plasmid #237060: LgBiT-NRAS (Q61R) BiBiT-Ready Vector
Purpose: Express LgBiT-NRAS (Q61R) Fusion Protein in Mammalian Cells under a CMV promoter
Depositing lab: Promega Corporation.
Backbone
  Vector backbone: pFN217K LgBiT CMV-Hyg Flexi Vector
  Vector type: Mammalian Expression
  Selectable markers: Hygromycin
Growth in bacteria
  Bacterial resistance: Kanamycin, 50 μg/mL
  Growth temperature: 37°C
  Growth strain: DH5alpha
  Copy number: High Copy
Gene/Insert
  Gene/Insert name: NRAS
  Species: H. sapiens (human)
  Mutation: Q61R
  Entrez Gene: NRAS (a.k.a. ALPS4, CMNS, KRAS, N-ras, NCMS, NRAS1, NS6)
  Promoter: CMV
  Tag / fusion protein: LgBiT (N terminal on backbone)
  Cloning method: Other
Terms and licenses: Academic/Nonprofit Terms; Industry Terms
How to cite: LgBiT-NRAS (Q61R) BiBiT-Ready Vector was a gift from Promega Corporation (Addgene plasmid # 237060 ; http://n2t.net/addgene:237060 ; RRID:Addgene_237060)
